>Addgene plasmid #246734 | mCitrine-DNAJC5 delL116 | addgene full sequence | sequence record 495961 | Addgene NGS Result
CGGAATCGTTTTCCGGGACGCCGGCTGGATGATCCTCCAGCGCGGGGATCTCATGCTGGAGTTCTTCGCC
CACCCTAGGGGGAGGCTAACTGAAACACGGAAGGAGACAATACCGGAAGGAACCCGCGCTATGACGGCAA
TAAAAAGACAGAATAAAACGCACGGTGTTGGGTCGTTTGTTCATAAACGCGGGGTTCGGTCCCAGGGCTG
GCACTCTGTCGATACCCCACCGAGACCCCATTGGGGCCAATACGCCCGCGTTTCTTCCTTTTCCCCACCC
CACCCCCCAAGTTCGGGTGAAGGCCCAGGGCTCGCAGCCAACGTCGGGGCGGCAGGCCCTGCCATAGCCT
CAGGTTACTCATATATACTTTAGATTGATTTAAAACTTCATTTTTAATTTAAAAGGATCTAGGTGAAGAT
CCTTTTTGATAATCTCATGACCAAAATCCCTTAACGTGAGTTTTCGTTCCACTGAGCGTCAGACCCCGTA
GAAAAGATCAAAGGATCTTCTTGAGATCCTTTTTTTCTGCGCGTAATCTGCTGCTTGCAAACAAAAAAAC
CACCGCTACCAGCGGTGGTTTGTTTGCCGGATCAAGAGCTACCAACTCTTTTTCCGAAGGTAACTGGCTT
CAGCAGAGCGCAGATACCAAATACTGTTCTTCTAGTGTAGCCGTAGTTAGGCCACCACTTCAAGAACTCT
GTAGCACCGCCTACATACCTCGCTCTGCTAATCCTGTTACCAGTGGCTGCTGCCAGTGGCGATAAGTCGT
GTCTTACCGGGTTGGACTCAAGACGATAGTTACCGGATAAGGCGCAGCGGTCGGGCTGAACGGGGGGTTC
GTGCACACAGCCCAGCTTGGAGCGAACGACCTACACCGAACTGAGATACCTACAGCGTGAGCTATGAGAA
AGCGCCACGCTTCCCGAAGGGAGAAAGGCGGACAGGTATCCGGTAAGCGGCAGGGTCGGAACAGGAGAGC
GCACGAGGGAGCTTCCAGGGGGAAACGCCTGGTATCTTTATAGTCCTGTCGGGTTTCGCCACCTCTGACT
TGAGCGTCGATTTTTGTGATGCTCGTCAGGGGGGCGGAGCCTATGGAAAAACGCCAGCAACGCGGCCTTT
TTACGGTTCCTGGCCTTTTGCTGGCCTTTTGCTCACATGTTCTTTCCTGCGTTATCCCCTGATTCTGTGG
ATAACCGTATTACCGCCATGCATTAGTTATTAATAGTAATCAATTACGGGGTCATTAGTTCATAGCCCAT
ATATGGAGTTCCGCGTTACATAACTTACGGTAAATGGCCCGCCTGGCTGACCGCCCAACGACCCCCGCCC
ATTGACGTCAATAATGACGTATGTTCCCATAGTAACGCCAATAGGGACTTTCCATTGACGTCAATGGGTG
GAGTATTTACGGTAAACTGCCCACTTGGCAGTACATCAAGTGTATCATATGCCAAGTACGCCCCCTATTG
ACGTCAATGACGGTAAATGGCCCGCCTGGCATTATGCCCAGTACATGACCTTATGGGACTTTCCTACTTG
GCAGTACATCTACGTATTAGTCATCGCTATTACCATGGTGATGCGGTTTTGGCAGTACATCAATGGGCGT
GGATAGCGGTTTGACTCACGGGGATTTCCAAGTCTCCACCCCATTGACGTCAATGGGAGTTTGTTTTGGC
ACCAAAATCAACGGGACTTTCCAAAATGTCGTAACAACTCCGCCCCATTGACGCAAATGGGCGGTAGGCG
TGTACGGTGGGAGGTCTATATAAGCAGAGCTGGTTTAGTGAACCGTCAGATCCGCTAGCGCTACCGGTCG
CCACCATGGTGAGCAAGGGCGAGGAGCTGTTCACCGGGGTGGTGCCCATCCTGGTCGAGCTGGACGGCGA
CGTAAACGGCCACAAGTTCAGCGTGTCCGGCGAGGGCGAGGGCGATGCCACCTACGGCAAGCTGACCCTG
AAGTTCATCTGCACCACCGGCAAGCTGCCCGTGCCCTGGCCCACCCTCGTGACCACCTTCGGCTACGGCC
TGATGTGCTTCGCCCGCTACCCCGACCACATGAAGCAGCACGACTTCTTCAAGTCCGCCATGCCCGAAGG
CTACGTCCAGGAGCGCACCATCTTCTTCAAGGACGACGGCAACTACAAGACCCGCGCCGAGGTGAAGTTC
GAGGGCGACACCCTGGTGAACCGCATCGAGCTGAAGGGCATCGACTTCAAGGAGGACGGCAACATCCTGG
GGCACAAGCTGGAGTACAACTACAACAGCCACAACGTCTATATCATGGCCGACAAGCAGAAGAACGGCAT
CAAGGTGAACTTCAAGATCCGCCACAACATCGAGGACGGCAGCGTGCAGCTCGCCGACCACTACCAGCAG
AACACCCCCATCGGCGACGGCCCCGTGCTGCTGCCCGACAACCACTACCTGAGCTACCAGTCCAAGCTGA
GCAAAGACCCCAACGAGAAGCGCGATCACATGGTCCTGCTGGAGTTCGTGACCGCCGCCGGGATCACTCT
CGGCATGGACGAGCTGTACAAGTCCGGACTCAGATCTCGAGCTCAAGCTTCGGCTGACCAGAGGCAGCGC
TCACTCTCTACTTCCGGGGAATCGTTATACCATGTTCTTGGACTGGACAAGAATGCAACCTCAGATGACA
TTAAAAAGTCCTATCGGAAGCTGGCCCTGAAATATCACCCTGACAAGAACCCTGATAACCCAGAGGCTGC
AGACAAGTTTAAGGAGATTAACAACGCCCACGCAATCCTGACAGACGCCACGAAAAGAAACATTTATGAC
AAGTATGGCTCGCTGGGGCTCTATGTGGCTGAGCAATTTGGGGAGGAGAATGTCAACACCTACTTCGTAC
TCTCCAGCTGGTGGGCCAAGGCGCTGTTCGTCTTCTGTGGCCTCACCTGCTGCTACTGCTGCTGCTGTTT
ATGCTGTTGCTTTAACTGCTGCTGTGGGAAGTGCAAGCCCAAGGCACCTGAGGGTGAAGAGACAGAATTC
TACGTATCCCCTGAAGACTTGGAGGCACAGCTGCAGTCTGATGAGAGGGAGGCTACAGACACACCGATCG
TCATACAGCCAGCATCCGCCACAGAGACCACCCAGCTGACAGCTGACTCCCACCCCAGCTATCACACCGA
CGGGTTCAACTAAGGATCCACCGGATCTAGATAACTGATCATAATCAGCCATACCACATTTGTAGAGGTT
TTACTTGCTTTAAAAAACCTCCCACACCTCCCCCTGAACCTGAAACATAAAATGAATGCAATTGTTGTTG
TTAACTTGTTTATTGCAGCTTATAATGGTTACAAATAAAGCAATAGCATCACAAATTTCACAAATAAAGC
ATTTTTTTCACTGCATTCTAGTTGTGGTTTGTCCAAACTCATCAATGTATCTTAACGCGTAAATTGTAAG
CGTTAATATTTTGTTAAAATTCGCGTTAAATTTTTGTTAAATCAGCTCATTTTTTAACCAATAGGCCGAA
ATCGGCAAAATCCCTTATAAATCAAAAGAATAGACCGAGATAGGGT
[37 nt withheld, positions 3547-3583]
AAAGAACGTGGACTCCAACGTCAAAGG
[49 nt withheld, positions 3611-3659]
T
[91 nt withheld, positions 3661-3751]
G
[124 nt withheld, positions 3753-3876]
CAGGTGGCACTTTTCGGGGAAATGTGCGCGGAACCCCTATTTGTTTATTTTTCTAAATACATTCAAATAT
GTATCCGCTCATGAGACAATAACCCTGATAAATGCTTCAATAATATTGAAAAAGGAAGAGTCCTGAGGCG
GAAAGAACCAGCTGTGGAATGTGTGTCAGTTAGGGTGTGGAAAGTCCCCAGGCTCCCCAGCAGGCAGAAG
TATGCAAAGCATGCATCTCAATTAGTCAGCAACCAGGTGTGGAAAGTCCCCAGGCTCCCCAGCAGGCAGA
AGTATGCAAAGCATGCATCTCAATTAGTCAGCAACCATAGTCCCGCCCCTAACTCCGCCCATCCCGCCCC
TAACTCCGCCCAGTTCCGCCCATTCTCCGCCCCATGGCTGACTAATTTTTTTTATTTATGCAGAGGCCGA
GGCCGCCTCGGCCTCTGAGCTATTCCAGAAGTAGTGAGGAGGCTTTTTTGGAGGCCTAGGCTTTTGCAAA
GATCGATCAAGAGACAGGATGAGGATCGTTTCGCATGATTGAACAAGATGGATTGCACGCAGGTTCTCCG
GCCGCTTGGGTGGAGAGGCTATTCGGCTATGACTGGGCACAACAGACAATCGGCTGCTCTGATGCCGCCG
TGTTCCGGCTGTCAGCGCAGGGGCGCCCGGTTCTTTTTGTCAAGACCGACCTGTCCGGTGCCCTGAATGA
ACTGCAAGACGAGGCAGCGCGGCTATCGTGGCTGGCCACGACGGGCGTTCCTTGCGCAGCTGTGCTCGAC
GTTGTCACTGAAGCGGGAAGGGACTGGCTGCTATTGGGCGAAGTGCCGGGGCAGGATCTCCTGTCATCTC
ACCTTGCTCCTGCCGAGAAAGTATCCATCATGGCTGATGCAATGCGGCGGCTGCATACGCTTGATCCGGC
TACCTGCCCATTCGACCACCAAGCGAAACATCGCATCGAGCGAGCACGTACTCGGATGGAAGCCGGTCTT
GTCGATCAGGATGATCTGGACGAAGAGCATCAGGGGCTCGCGCCAGCCGAACTGTTCGCCAGGCTCAAGG
CGAGCATGCCCGACGGCGAGGATCTCGTCGTGACCCATGGCGATGCCTGCTTGCCGAATATCATGGTGGA
AAATGGCCGCTTTTCTGGATTCATCGACTGTGGCCGGCTGGGTGTGGCGGACCGCTATCAGGACATAGCG
TTGGCTACCCGTGATATTGCTGAAGAGCTTGGCGGCGAATGGGCTGACCGCTTCCTCGTGCTTTACGGTA
TCGCCGCTCCCGATTCGCAGCGCATCGCCTTCTATCGCCTTCTTGACGAGTTCTTCTGAGCGGGACTCTG
GGGTTCGAAATGACCGACCAAGCGACGCCCAACCTGCCATCACGAGATTTCGATTCCACCGCCGCCTTCT
ATGAAAGGTTGGGCTT
Features (pLannotate 1.2.2; 15 found; start..end, strand, type, name):
    135..182     +  polyA_signal   HSV TK poly(A) signal: herpes simplex virus thymidine kinase polyadenylation signal (Cole and Stacy, 1985)
    273..289     -  polyA_signal   bGH poly(A) signal (fragment): bovine growth hormone polyadenylation signal
    511..1099    +  rep_origin     ori: high-copy-number ColE1/pMB1/pBR322/pUC origin of replication
   1274..1577    +  enhancer       CMV enhancer: human cytomegalovirus immediate early enhancer
   1578..1781    +  promoter       CMV promoter: human cytomegalovirus (CMV) immediate early promoter
   1826..2542    +  CDS            mCitrine: mCitrine is a basic (constitutively fluorescent) yellow fluorescent protein published in 2001, derived from Aequorea victoria.
   2543..2572    +  misc_feature   MCS (fragment): multiple cloning site
   2573..3160    +  CDS            DNAJC5: DNJC5_HUMAN - Also known as CLN4 From Homo sapiens (Human).
   3186..3270    +  CDS            large T antigen (fragment): large T antigen from SV40 (simian virus 40)
   3293..3414    +  polyA_signal   SV40 poly(A) signal: SV40 polyadenylation signal
   3448..3876    -  rep_origin     f1 ori (sequence partly withheld): f1 bacteriophage origin of replication; arrow indicates direction of (+) strand synthesis
   3903..4007    +  promoter       AmpR promoter: bla
   4009..4366    +  promoter       SV40 promoter: SV40 enhancer and early promoter
   4401..5195    +  CDS            NeoR/KanR: aminoglycoside phosphotransferase from Tn5; aph(3')-II (or nptII); confers resistance to neomycin, kanamycin, and G418 (Geneticin®)
   5216..76      +  CDS            ble (fragment) (across the origin): BLE_KLEPN - Experimental evidence at protein level: Swiss-Prot protein existence level 1. Binding protein with a strong affinity to the bleomycin family of antibiotics. Binds to CL990; an antimitotic-antibiotic compound. From Klebsiella pneumoniae.
