[The description below was written by a language model from this plasmid's Addgene catalogue record and pLannotate feature annotations shown in this document.]
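Description:
mCitrine-DNAJC5 delL116 is a 5,292-nt mammalian expression plasmid built on the mCitrine C1 backbone, a C1-style fluorescent protein fusion vector. It is maintained in E. coli at high copy through a ColE1/pUC-type origin and selected with kanamycin. Resistance comes from a Tn5 NeoR/KanR (aminoglycoside phosphotransferase) gene placed behind tandem promoters: a bacterial bla promoter for kanamycin selection in bacteria, and the SV40 enhancer/early promoter, which allows G418 selection in mammalian cells. This cassette ends with the HSV TK polyadenylation signal. An f1 origin is also present. The short fragments annotated as ble, bGH poly(A) and SV40 large T antigen appear to be backbone remnants or partial matches, not functional elements.

The payload is a single fusion open reading frame driven by the CMV immediate early enhancer and promoter. The yellow fluorescent protein mCitrine comes first and is joined through a short residual multiple cloning site linker to DNAJC5 (cysteine string protein alpha), so the tag sits at the N-terminus. The SV40 poly(A) signal terminates the transcript. The DNAJC5 sequence lacks leucine 116. According to the depositor, the coding DNA is of rat origin but was altered at residue 112 (V to F) so that the encoded protein matches the human one. DNAJC5 is also known as CLN4, and the associated publication concerns lysosomal membrane damage caused by CLN4 mutants. The plasmid is therefore suited to expressing and imaging the fluorescently tagged delL116 mutant in cultured mammalian cells, for example to follow its localisation and effects.
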