Addgene plasmid #246734: mCitrine-DNAJC5 delL116
Purpose: Mammalian expression of human DNAJC5 L116 deleted with a mCitrine (YFP) tag on its N-terminus
Depositing lab: Yihong Ye. Depositing organization: National Institute of Diabetes & Digestive & Kidney Diseases (NIDDK). Publication: CHIP protects lysosomes from CLN4 mutant-induced membrane damage. Lee J, Chin N, Zou J, Mazli WNAB, Jarnik M, Saidi L, Xu Y, Jeong E, Suh J, Replogle J, Ward ME, Bonifacino JS, Zheng W, Hao L, Ye Y. Nat Cell Biol. 2025 Aug 25. doi: 10.1038/s41556-025-01738-2. PubMed 40855364.
Backbone
  Vector backbone: mCitrine C1
  Vector type: Mammalian Expression
Growth in bacteria
  Bacterial resistance: Kanamycin, 50 μg/mL
  Growth temperature: 37°C
  Growth strain: DH5alpha
  Copy number: High Copy
Gene/Insert
  Gene/Insert name: DNAJC5 (DnaJ heat shock protein family) (alt name: CSP_ (Cysteine string protein _))
  Species: H. sapiens (human)
  Mutation: delL116
  Entrez Gene: DNAJC5 (a.k.a. CLN4, CLN4B, CSP, DNAJC5A, NCL, mir-941-2, mir-941-3, mir-941-4, mir-941-5)
  Promoter: CMV
  Tag / fusion protein: mCitrine (N terminal on insert)
  Cloning method: Restriction Enzyme; 5′ cloning site Unknown (unknown if destroyed)
Terms and licenses: Academic/Nonprofit Terms; Industry Terms: Not Available to Industry
Depositor comments: DNAJC5 insert sequence is from rat (R. rattus), but its translated amino acid sequence is identical to the human one (V112 has been replaced with F112 for this). Please visit https://doi.org/10.1101/2025.02.18.638932 for bioRxiv preprint.
How to cite: mCitrine-DNAJC5 delL116 was a gift from Yihong Ye (Addgene plasmid # 246734 ; http://n2t.net/addgene:246734 ; RRID:Addgene_246734)
